>Addgene plasmid #139233 | pJM453 EF1alpha EBFP2-P2A-BlastR (TUPV4) | addgene full sequence | sequence record 324966 | Addgene NGS Result
GACGGATCGGGAGATCGAAGACGGTTACAATATCCCGTGAAGCTTGAGTGGAATCAAGATCTGGGGAGGT
CGCTGAGTAGTGCGCGAGCAAAATTTAAGCTACAACAAGGCAAGGCTTGACCGACAATTGCATGAAGAAT
CTGCTTAGGGTTAGGCGTTTTGCGCTGCTTCGCGATGTACGGGCCAGATATACGCGTGAGTAATTCATAC
AAAAGGACTCGCCCCTGCCTTGGGGAATCCCAGGGACCGTCGTTAAACTCCCACTAACGTAGAACCCAGA
GATCGCTGCGTTCCCGCCCCCTCACCCGCCCGCTCTCGTCATCACTGAGGTGGAGAAGAGCATGCGTGAG
GCTCCGGTGCCCGTCAGTGGGCAGAGCGCACATCGCCCACAGTCCCCGAGAAGTTGGGGGGAGGGGTCGG
CAATTGAACCGGTGCCTAGAGAAGGTGGCGCGGGGTAAACTGGGAAAGTGATGTCGTGTACTGGCTCCGC
CTTTTTCCCGAGGGTGGGGGAGAACCGTATATAAGTGCAGTAGTCGCCGTGAACGTTCTTTTTCGCAACG
GGTTTGCCGCCAGAACACAGGTAAGTGCCGTGTGTGGTTCCCGCGGGCCTGGCCTCTTTACGGGTTATGG
CCCTTGCGTGCCTTGAATTACTTCCACGCCCCTGGCTGCAGTACGTGATTCTTGATCCCGAGCTTCGGGT
TGGAAGTGGGTGGGAGAGTTCGAGGCCTTGCGCTTAAGGAGCCCCTTCGCCTCGTGCTTGAGTTGAGGCC
TGGCTTGGGCGCTGGGGCCGCCGCGTGCGAATCTGGTGGCACCTTCGCGCCTGTCTCGCTGCTTTCGATA
AGTCTCTAGCCATTTAAAATTTTTGATGACCTGCTGCGACGCTTTTTTTCTGGCAAGATAGTCTTGTAAA
TGCGGGCCAAGATCTGCACACTGGTATTTCGGTTTTTGGGGCCGCGGGCGGCGACGGGGCCCGTGCGTCC
CAGCGCACATGTTCGGCGAGGCGGGGCCTGCGAGCGCGGCCACCGAGAATCGGACGGGGGTAGTCTCAAG
CTGGCCGGCCTGCTCTGGTGCCTGGCCTCGCGCCGCCGTGTATCGCCCCGCCCTGGGCGGCAAGGCTGGC
CCGGTCGGCACCAGTTGCGTGAGCGGAAAGATGGCCGCTTCCCGGCCCTGCTGCAGGGAGCTCAAAATGG
AGGACGCGGCGCTCGGGAGAGCGGGCGGGTGAGTCACCCACACAAAGGAAAAGGGCCTTTCCGTCCTCAG
CCGTCGCTTCATGTGACTCCACGGAGTACCGGGCGCCGTCCAGGCACCTCGATTAGTTCTCGAGCTTTTG
GAGTACGTCGTCTTTAGGTTGGGGGGAGGGGTTTTATGCGATGGAGTTTCCCCACACTGAGTGGGTGGAG
ACTGAAGTTAGGCCAGCTTGGCACTTGATGTAATTCTCCTTGGAATTTGCCCTTTTTGAGTTTGGATCTT
GGTTCATTCTCAAGCCTCAGACAGTGGTTCAAAGTTTTTTTCTTCCATTTCAGGTGTCGTGAGAGCTCGT
TTAGTGAACCGTCAGATCGCCTGGAGACGCCATCCACGCTGTTTTGACCTCCATAGAAGAGAACGGGACC
GATCCAAATTCTCGAGGCTAGCGCCACCATGGTGAGCAAGGGCGAGGAGCTGTTCACCGGGGTGGTGCCC
ATCCTGGTCGAGCTGGACGGCGACGTAAACGGCCACAAGTTCAGCGTGAGGGGCGAGGGCGAGGGCGATG
CCACCAACGGCAAGCTGACCCTGAAGTTCATCTGCACCACCGGCAAGCTGCCCGTGCCCTGGCCCACCCT
CGTGACCACCCTGAGCCACGGCGTGCAGTGCTTCGCCCGCTACCCCGACCACATGAAGCAGCACGACTTC
TTCAAGTCCGCCATGCCCGAAGGCTACGTCCAGGAGCGCACCATCTTCTTCAAGGACGACGGCACCTACA
AGACCCGCGCCGAGGTGAAGTTCGAGGGCGACACCCTAGTGAACCGCATCGAGCTGAAGGGCGTCGACTT
CAAGGAGGACGGCAACATCCTGGGGCACAAGCTGGAGTACAACTTCAACAGCCACAACATCTATATCATG
GCCGTCAAGCAGAAGAACGGCATCAAGGTGAACTTCAAGATCCGCCACAACGTGGAGGACGGCAGCGTGC
AGCTCGCCGACCACTACCAGCAGAACACCCCCATCGGCGACGGCCCCGTGCTGCTGCCCGACAGCCACTA
CCTGAGCACCCAGTCCGTGCTGAGCAAAGACCCCAACGAGAAGCGCGATCACATGGTCCTGCTGGAGTTC
CGCACCGCCGCCGGGATCACTCTCGGCATGGACGAGCTGTACAAGGAATTCGGTAGCAAGCTTGGTAGTG
GAGCAACTAACTTTTCCCTGCTCAAACAAGCCGGGGATGTAGAGGAGAACCCCGGCCCCGCCCCCCTTAA
GATGGCCAAGCCTTTGTCTCAAGAAGAATCCACCCTCATTGAAAGAGCAACGGCTACAATCAACAGCATC
CCCATCTCTGAGGACTACAGCGTCGCCAGCGCAGCTCTCTCTAGCGACGGCCGCATCTTCACTGGTGTCA
ATGTATATCATTTTACTGGGGGACCTTGTGCAGAACTCGTGGTGCTGGGCACTGCTGCTGCTGCGGCAGC
TGGCAACCTGACTTGTATCGTCGCGATCGGAAATGAGAACAGGGGCATCTTGAGCCCCTGCGGACGGTGC
CGACAGGTGCTTCTCGATCTGCATCCTGGGATCAAAGCCATAGTGAAGGACAGTGATGGACAGCCGACGG
CAGTTGGGATTCGTGAATTGCTGCCCTCTGGTTATGTGTGGGAGGGCTAAGCGGCCGCTCGAGTCTAGAG
GGCCCGTTTAAACCCGCTGATCAGCCTCGACTGTGCCTTCTAGTTGCCAGCCATCTGTTGTTTGCCCCTC
CCCCGTGCCTTCCTTGACCCTGGAAGGTGCCACTCCCACTGTCCTTTCCTAATAAAATGAGGAAATTGCA
TCGCATTGTCTGAGTAGGTGTCATTCTATTCTGGGGGGTGGGGTGGGGCAGGACAGCAAGGGGGAGGATT
GGGAAGTCAATAGCAGGCATGCTGGGGATGCGGTGGGCTCTATGGCTTCTGAGGCAGGTCGACACTGTTT
AACAAGCCCGTCAGTAGAGCGCATCGCGATAAGCTCTAGAGGGACAGCCCCCCCCCAAAGCCCCCAGGGA
TGTAATTACGTCCCTCCCCCGCTAGGGGGCAGCAGCGAGCCGCCCGGGGCTCCGCTCCGGTCCGGCGCTC
CCCCCGCATCCCCGAGCCGGCAGCGTGCGGGGACAGCCCGGGCACGGGGAAGGTGGCACGGGATCGCTTT
CCTCTGAACGCTTCTCGCTGCTCTTTGAGCCTGCAGACACCTGGGGGGATACGGGGAAAAAGCTTTAGGC
TGAAAGAGAGATTTAGAATGACAGAATCATAGAACGGCCTGCGTACGGATGGGGCTCTAGCTCTAGAGCT
TGATATCGAATTCCTGCAGCCCCGCTAGAGGGACAGCCCCCCCCCAAAGCCCCCAGGGATGTAATTACGT
CCCTCCCCCGCTAGGGGGCAGCAGCGAGCCGCCCGGGGCTCCGCTCCGGTCCGGCGCTCCCCCCGCATCC
CCGAGCCGGCAGCGTGCGGGGACAGCCCGGGCACGGGGAAGGTGGCACGGGATCGCTTTCCTCTGAACGC
TTCTCGCTGCTCTTTGAGCCTGCAGACACCTGGGGGGATACGGGGAAAAAGCTTTAGGCTGAAAGAGAGA
TTTAGAATGACAGAATCATAGAACGGCCTGGGCGCGCCTGGTGGCGAACGATCAACAGACGGGAGAGGCA
GAAAGTCTTCGCTGACAGCGACCGGACTCTAGGGGGTATCCCC
[124 nt withheld, positions 3894-4017]
C
[91 nt withheld, positions 4019-4109]
A
[49 nt withheld, positions 4111-4159]
CCTTTGACGTTGGAGTCCACGTTCTTT
[37 nt withheld, positions 4187-4223]
ACCCTATCTCGGTCTATTCTTTTGATTTATAAGGGATTTTGCCGATTTCGGCCTATTGGTTAAAAAATGA
GCTGATTTAACAAAAATTTAACGCGAATTAATTCTGTGGAATGTGTGTCAGTTAGGCTCAATTAGTCAGC
AACCATAGTCCCGCCCCTAACTCCGCCCATCCCGCCCCTAACTCCGCCCAGTTCCGCCCATTCTCCGCCC
CATGGCTGACTAATTTTTTTTATTTATGCAGAGGCCGAGGCCGCCTCTGCCTCTGAGCTATTCCAGAAGT
AGTGAGGAGGCTTTTTTGGAGGCCTAGGCTTTTGCAAAAAGCTCCCGGGAGCTTGTATATCCATTTTCGG
AGGTTGGGCTTCGGAATCGTTTTCCGGGACGCCGGCTGGATGATCCTCCAGCGCGGGGATCTCATGCTGG
AGTTCTTCGCCCACCCCAACTTGTTTATTGCAGCTTATAATGGTTACAAATAAAGCAATAGCATCACAAA
TTTCACAAATAAAGCATTTTTTTCACTGCATTCTAGTTGTGGTTTGTCCAAACTCATCAATGTATCTTAT
CATGTCTGTATACCGTCGACCTCTAGCTAGAGCTTGGCGTAATCATGGTCATAGCTGTTTCCTGTGTGAA
ATTGTTATCCGCTCACAATTCCACACAACATACGAGCCGGAAGCATAAAGTGTAAAGCCTGGGGTGCCTA
ATGAGTGAGCTAACTCACATTAATTGCGTTGCGCTCACTGCCCGCTTTCCAGTCGGGAAACCTGTCGTGC
CAGCTGCATTAATGAATCGGCCAACGCGCGGGGAGAGGCGGTTTGCGTATTGGGCGCTCTTCCGCTTCCT
CGCTCACTGACTCGCTGCGCTCGGTCGTTCGGCTGCGGCGAGCGGTATCAGCTCACTCAAAGGCGGTAAT
ACGGTTATCCACAGAATCAGGGGATAACGCAGGAAAGAACATGTGAGCAAAAGGCCAGCAAAAGGCCAGG
AACCGTAAAAAGGCCGCGTTGCTGGCGTTTTTCCATAGGCTCCGCCCCCCTGACGAGCATCACAAAAATC
GACGCTCAAGTCAGAGGTGGCGAAACCCGACAGGACTATAAAGATACCAGGCGTTTCCCCCTGGAAGCTC
CCTCGTGCGCTCTCCTGTTCCGACCCTGCCGCTTACCGGATACCTGTCCGCCTTTCTCCCTTCGGGAAGC
GTGGCGCTTTCTCATAGCTCACGCTGTAGGTATCTCAGTTCGGTGTAGGTCGTTCGCTCCAAGCTGGGCT
GTGTGCACGAACCCCCCGTTCAGCCCGACCGCTGCGCCTTATCCGGTAACTATCGTCTTGAGTCCAACCC
GGTAAGACACGACTTATCGCCACTGGCAGCAGCCACTGGTAACAGGATTAGCAGAGCGAGGTATGTAGGC
GGTGCTACAGAGTTCTTGAAGTGGTGGCCTAACTACGGCTACACTAGAAGAACAGTATTTGGTATCTGCG
CTCTGCTGAAGCCAGTTACCTTCGGAAAAAGAGTTGGTAGCTCTTGATCCGGCAAACAAACCACCGCTGG
TAGCGGTGGTTTTTTTGTTTGCAAGCAGCAGATTACGCGCAGAAAAAAAGGATCTCAAGAAGATCCTTTG
ATCTTTTCTACGGGGTCTGACGCTCAGTGGAACGAAAACTCACGTTAAGGGATTTTGGTCATGAGATTAT
CAAAAAGGATCTTCACCTAGATCCTTTTAAATTAAAAATGAAGTTTTAAATCAATCTAAAGTATATATGA
GTAAACTTGGTCTGACAGTTACCAATGCTTAATCAGTGAGGCACCTATCTCAGCGATCTGTCTATTTCGT
TCATCCATAGTTGCCTGACTCCCCGTCGTGTAGATAACTACGATACGGGAGGGCTTACCATCTGGCCCCA
GTGCTGCAATGATACCGCGAGATCCACGCTCACCGGCTCCAGATTTATCAGCAATAAACCAGCCAGCCGG
AAGGGCCGAGCGCAGAAGTGGTCCTGCAACTTTATCCGCCTCCATCCAGTCTATTAATTGTTGCCGGGAA
GCTAGAGTAAGTAGTTCGCCAGTTAATAGTTTGCGCAACGTTGTTGCCATTGCTACAGGCATCGTGGTGT
CACGCTCGTCGTTTGGTATGGCTTCATTCAGCTCCGGTTCCCAACGATCAAGGCGAGTTACATGATCCCC
CATGTTGTGCAAAAAAGCGGTTAGCTCCTTCGGTCCTCCGATCGTTGTCAGAAGTAAGTTGGCCGCAGTG
TTATCACTCATGGTTATGGCAGCACTGCATAATTCTCTTACTGTCATGCCATCCGTAAGATGCTTTTCTG
TGACTGGTGAGTACTCAACCAAGTCATTCTGAGAATAGTGTATGCGGCGACCGAGTTGCTCTTGCCCGGC
GTCAATACGGGATAATACCGCGCCACATAGCAGAACTTTAAAAGTGCTCATCATTGGAAAACGTTCTTCG
GGGCGAAAACTCTCAAGGATCTTACCGCTGTTGAGATCCAGTTCGATGTAACCCACTCGTGCACCCAACT
GATCTTCAGCATCTTTTACTTTCACCAGCGTTTCTGGGTGAGCAAAAACAGGAAGGCAAAATGCCGCAAA
AAAGGGAATAAGGGCGACACGGAAATGTTGAATACTCATACTCTTCCTTTTTCAATATTATTGAAGCATT
TATCAGGGTTATTGTCTCATGAGCGGATACATATTTGAATGTATTTAGAAAAATAAACAAATAGGGGTTC
CGCGCACATTTCCCCGAAAAGTGCCACCTGACGTC
Features (pLannotate 1.2.2; 20 found; start..end, strand, type, name):
    369..580     +  promoter       EF-1α core promoter: core promoter for human elongation factor EF-1α
    581..694     +  intron         EF-1α intron A (fragment): intron upstream of the start codon of human EF-1α
   1320..1523    +  intron         EF-1α intron A: truncated intron upstream of the start codon of human EF-1α
   1532..1566    +  promoter       TRE3GV promoter (fragment): 3rd-generation Tet-responsive promoter that can be activated by binding of Tet-On® 3G, optimized for retroviral and lentiviral vectors
   1639..2355    +  CDS            EBFP2: EBFP2 is a basic (constitutively fluorescent) blue fluorescent protein published in 2007, derived from Aequorea victoria. It is reported to be a rapidly-maturing monomer with moderate acid sensitivity.
   2452..2850    +  CDS            BSD: blasticidin S deaminase; Aspergillus terreus BSD; confers resistance to blasticidin
   2901..3012    +  polyA_signal   bGH poly(A) signal: bovine growth hormone polyadenylation signal
   3497..3522    -  misc_feature   MCS (fragment): pBluescript multiple cloning site
   3894..4322    +  rep_origin     f1 ori (sequence partly withheld): f1 bacteriophage origin of replication; arrow indicates direction of (+) strand synthesis
   4327..4349    +  promoter       SV40 promoter (fragment): SV40 enhancer and early promoter
   4350..4541    +  promoter       SV40 promoter: SV40 early promoter
   4568..4666    +  CDS            ble (fragment): BLE_KLEPN - Experimental evidence at protein level: Swiss-Prot protein existence level 1. Binding protein with a strong affinity to the bleomycin family of antibiotics. Binds to CL990; an antimitotic-antibiotic compound. From Klebsiella pneumoniae.
   4661..4782    +  polyA_signal   SV40 poly(A) signal: SV40 polyadenylation signal
   4855..4871    -  protein_bind   lac operator: The lac repressor binds to the lac operator to inhibit transcription in E. coli. This inhibition can be relieved by adding lactose or isopropyl-β-D-thiogalactopyranoside (IPTG). lac repressor encoded by lacI
   4879..4909    -  promoter       lac promoter: promoter for the E. coli lac operon
   4924..4945    -  protein_bind   CAP binding site: CAP binding activates transcription in the presence of cAMP. E. coli catabolite activator protein
   4958..5050    -  CDS            lacI (fragment): lac repressor; lacI; The lac repressor binds to the lac operator to inhibit transcription in E. coli. This inhibition can be relieved by adding lactose or isopropyl-β-D-thiogalactopyranoside (IPTG).
   5233..5821    -  rep_origin     ori: high-copy-number ColE1/pMB1/pBR322/pUC origin of replication
   5992..6852    -  CDS            AmpR: β-lactamase; bla; confers resistance to ampicillin, carbenicillin, and related antibiotics
   6853..6957    -  promoter       AmpR promoter: bla
