[The description below was written by a language model from this plasmid's Addgene catalogue record and pLannotate feature annotations shown in this document.]
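Description:
pJM453 EF1alpha EBFP2-P2A-BlastR (TUPV4) is a mammalian expression plasmid of about 7 kb built on a pcDNA-derived Golden Gate backbone (pPD005). It belongs to a mammalian Modular Cloning (mMoClo) scheme, where it serves as a position-4 transcription unit vector (TUPV4). It is propagated in E. coli at high copy from a ColE1/pUC-type origin and selected with ampicillin through the β-lactamase gene and its native promoter. An f1 phage origin and residual lac promoter/operator sequences are also present as backbone elements.

The payload is a single transcription unit driven by the human EF1α promoter. The annotation detects the core promoter together with portions of intron A, which normally supports strong constitutive expression in many mammalian cell types. A short fragment annotated as TRE3GV lies just upstream of the coding region; because it is only a few dozen bases long, it most likely reflects a shared 5′ leader-type sequence rather than a functional Tet-responsive promoter. The open reading frame, cloned between NheI and NotI sites that remain intact, encodes the blue fluorescent protein EBFP2, a P2A self-cleaving peptide (named in the catalogue entry, not separately annotated) and blasticidin S deaminase, followed by the bGH polyadenylation signal. One transcript therefore yields both a fluorescent marker and a blasticidin resistance protein. Downstream, an SV40 early promoter and SV40 poly(A) signal flank only a short fragment of the bleomycin-resistance gene, so this backbone cassette appears to be nonfunctional.

In keeping with its origin in a toolkit for composing genetic programs in mammalian cells, the plasmid provides a selection-and-reporter module. It can be assembled with other transcription units into multigene constructs, or used on its own to mark and enrich transfected cells.
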