Addgene plasmid #139233: pJM453 EF1alpha EBFP2-P2A-BlastR (TUPV4)
Purpose: mMoClo TUPV4, with EF1alpha promoter and EBFP2-P2A-BlastR in the MCS
Depositing lab: Joshua Leonard. Depositing organization: Northwestern University. Publication: The COMET toolkit for composing customizable genetic programs in mammalian cells. Donahue PS, Draut JW, Muldoon JJ, Edelstein HI, Bagheri N, Leonard JN. Nat Commun. 2020 Feb 7;11(1):779. doi: 10.1038/s41467-019-14147-5. PubMed 32034124.
Backbone
  Vector backbone: pPD005 pcDNA Golden Gate
  Vector type: Mammalian Expression, Synthetic Biology
Growth in bacteria
  Bacterial resistance: Ampicillin, 100 μg/mL
  Growth temperature: 37°C
  Growth strain: DH5alpha
  Copy number: High Copy
Gene/Insert
  Gene/Insert name: EBFP2-P2A-Blasticidin S Deaminase
  Species: Synthetic
  Promoter: EF1alpha
  Cloning method: Restriction Enzyme; 5′ cloning site NheI (not destroyed); 3′ cloning site NotI (not destroyed)
Terms and licenses: Academic/Nonprofit Terms; Industry Terms: Not Available to Industry
Depositor comments: Leonard Lab plasmid reference number: L1506
How to cite: pJM453 EF1alpha EBFP2-P2A-BlastR (TUPV4) was a gift from Joshua Leonard (Addgene plasmid # 139233 ; http://n2t.net/addgene:139233 ; RRID:Addgene_139233)
