>Addgene plasmid #139233 | pJM453 EF1alpha EBFP2-P2A-BlastR (TUPV4) | depositor partial sequence | sequence record 269306 | EBFP2-P2A-Blasticidin S Deaminase
ATGGTGAGCAAGGGCGAGGAGCTGTTCACCGGGGTGGTGCCCATCCTGGTCGAGCTGGACGGCGACGTAA
ACGGCCACAAGTTCAGCGTGAGGGGCGAGGGCGAGGGCGATGCCACCAACGGCAAGCTGACCCTGAAGTT
CATCTGCACCACCGGCAAGCTGCCCGTGCCCTGGCCCACCCTCGTGACCACCCTGAGCCACGGCGTGCAG
TGCTTCGCCCGCTACCCCGACCACATGAAGCAGCACGACTTCTTCAAGTCCGCCATGCCCGAAGGCTACG
TCCAGGAGCGCACCATCTTCTTCAAGGACGACGGCACCTACAAGACCCGCGCCGAGGTGAAGTTCGAGGG
CGACACCCTAGTGAACCGCATCGAGCTGAAGGGCGTCGACTTCAAGGAGGACGGCAACATCCTGGGGCAC
AAGCTGGAGTACAACTTCAACAGCCACAACATCTATATCATGGCCGTCAAGCAGAAGAACGGCATCAAGG
TGAACTTCAAGATCCGCCACAACGTGGAGGACGGCAGCGTGCAGCTCGCCGACCACTACCAGCAGAACAC
CCCCATCGGCGACGGCCCCGTGCTGCTGCCCGACAGCCACTACCTGAGCACCCAGTCCGTGCTGAGCAAA
GACCCCAACGAGAAGCGCGATCACATGGTCCTGCTGGAGTTCCGCACCGCCGCCGGGATCACTCTCGGCA
TGGACGAGCTGTACAAGGAATTCGGTAGCAAGCTTGGTAGTGGAGCAACTAACTTTTCCCTGCTCAAACA
AGCCGGGGATGTAGAGGAGAACCCCGGCCCCGCCCCCCTTAAGATGGCCAAGCCTTTGTCTCAAGAAGAA
TCCACCCTCATTGAAAGAGCAACGGCTACAATCAACAGCATCCCCATCTCTGAGGACTACAGCGTCGCCA
GCGCAGCTCTCTCTAGCGACGGCCGCATCTTCACTGGTGTCAATGTATATCATTTTACTGGGGGACCTTG
TGCAGAACTCGTGGTGCTGGGCACTGCTGCTGCTGCGGCAGCTGGCAACCTGACTTGTATCGTCGCGATC
GGAAATGAGAACAGGGGCATCTTGAGCCCCTGCGGACGGTGCCGACAGGTGCTTCTCGATCTGCATCCTG
GGATCAAAGCCATAGTGAAGGACAGTGATGGACAGCCGACGGCAGTTGGGATTCGTGAATTGCTGCCCTC
TGGTTATGTGTGGGAGGGCTAA
